>Addgene plasmid #234949 | TLCV2-Scal-T2A-EGFP-Puro | addgene full sequence | sequence record 467822 | Addgene NGS Result
ATTAAGGTACCGAGGGCCTATTTCTTTTGAATTCACTTTGGCCGCGAATCGATATGTCGAGTTTACTCCC
TATCAGTGATAGAGAACGTATGTCGAGTTTACTCCCTATCAGTGATAGAGAACGATGTCGAGTTTACTCC
CTATCAGTGATAGAGAACGTATGTCGAGTTTACTCCCTATCAGTGATAGAGAACGTATGTCGAGTTTACT
CCCTATCAGTGATAGAGAACGTATGTCGAGTTTATCCCTATCAGTGATAGAGAACGTATGTCGAGTTTAC
TCCCTATCAGTGATAGAGAACGTATGTCGAGGTAGGCGTGTACGGTGGGAGGCCTATATAAGCAGAGCTC
GTTTAGTGAACCGTCAGATCGCCTGGAGAATACCGGTGTGCCATCATGTCCGTCCTGACGCCGCTGCTGC
TGCGGGGCTTGACAGGCTCGGCCCGGCGGCTCCCAGTGCCGCGCGCCAAGATCCATTCGTTGCCGCCGGA
GGGGAAGCTTATGATCAACGATCAGCTTCCCCGGTGGGTGCGCGAGGCGCGCGTGGGTACAAGAACAGGC
GGCCCTGCAATGCGCCCGAAAACTTCCGATTCGCCCTACTTTGGATGGGATAGCGAAGATTGGCCCGAAG
TGACTCGCCAGCTACTGTCCGAGCAACCGCTCAGCGGCGACACGCTTGTCGATGCCGTGCTCGCTTCGTG
GGAATCGATCTTCGAATCCCGGCTGGGGAGCGGATTTCACATCGGCACCCAGATCCGGCCGACTCCACAA
ATAATGGGATTCCTCCTTCATGCACTCATCCCTCTTGAGCTCGCCAACGGCGACCCGAGCTGGCGCGCGG
ACCTGAATTCCTCCGAAAAGGATCTCGTGTATCAGCCGGATCATAAATATTCAATCGAGATGAAAACCTC
GTCACACAAGGATCAAATTTTCGGCAACCGGAGCTTCGGAGTCGAGAATCCCGGCAAGGGAAAGAAGGCA
AAGGACGGCTATTATGTGGCGGTAAACTTCGAAAAATGGAGTGACGCTCCGGGCAGACTTCCACGCATCC
GGACGATCCGCTATGGGTGGCTTGACCATACAGATTGGGTGGCGCAGAAATCTCAAACGGGCCAGCAGTC
GTCACTACCGGCCGTCGTATCCAACACTCAACTCCTCGCCATCCATACGGGTGGCCAGAGGTACCAAGGG
CGAATTCTGCAGATATCCATCACACTGGCGGCCGCTCGAGCATGCATCTCTGATTACAAAGACGATGACG
ATAAGGGATCCGGAGAGGGCAGAGGAAGTCTGCTAACATGCGGTGACGTCGAGGAGAATCCTGGCCCAGT
GAGCAAGGGCGAGGAGCTGTTCACCGGGGTGGTGCCCATCCTGGTCGAGCTGGACGGCGACGTAAACGGC
CACAAGTTCAGCGTGTCCGGCGAGGGCGAGGGCGATGCCACCTACGGCAAGCTGACCCTGAAGTTCATCT
GCACCACCGGCAAGCTGCCCGTGCCCTGGCCCACCCTCGTGACCACCCTGACCTACGGCGTGCAGTGCTT
CAGCCGCTACCCCGACCACATGAAGCAGCACGACTTCTTCAAGTCCGCCATGCCCGAAGGCTACGTCCAG
GAGCGCACCATCTTCTTCAAGGACGACGGCAACTACAAGACCCGCGCCGAGGTGAAGTTCGAGGGCGACA
CCCTGGTGAACCGCATCGAGCTGAAGGGCATCGACTTCAAGGAGGACGGCAACATCCTGGGGCACAAGCT
GGAGTACAACTACAACAGCCACAACGTCTATATCATGGCCGACAAGCAGAAGAACGGCATCAAGGTGAAC
TTCAAGATCCGCCACAACATCGAGGACGGCAGCGTGCAGCTCGCCGACCACTACCAGCAGAACACCCCCA
TCGGCGACGGCCCCGTGCTGCTGCCCGACAACCACTACCTGAGCACCCAGTCCGCCCTGAGCAAAGACCC
CAACGAGAAGCGCGATCACATGGTCCTGCTGGAGTTCGTGACCGCCGCCGGGATCACTCTCGGCATGGAC
GAGCTGTACAAGTAAGCTAGCATCCGGGCAGAGCGCACATCGCCCACAGTCCCCGAGAAGTTGGGGGGAG
GGGTCGGCAATTGATCCGGTGCCTAGAGAAGGTGGCGCGGGGTAAACTGGGAAAGTGATGTCGTGTACTG
GCTCCGCCTTTTTCCCGAGGGTGGGGGAGAACCGTATATAAGTGCAGTAGTCGCCGTGAACGTTCTTTTT
CGCAACGGGTTTGCCGCCAGAACACAGACTGCGATCGCAATGTACAGTATGACCGAGTACAAGCCCACGG
TGCGCCTCGCCACCCGCGACGACGTCCCCAGGGCCGTACGCACCCTCGCCGCCGCGTTCGCCGACTACCC
CGCCACGCGCCACACCGTCGATCCGGACCGCCACATCGAGCGGGTCACCGAGCTGCAAGAACTCTTCCTC
ACGCGCGTCGGGCTCGACATCGGCAAGGTGTGGGTCGCGGACGACGGCGCCGCGGTGGCGGTCTGGACCA
CGCCGGAGAGCGTCGAAGCGGGGGCGGTGTTCGCCGAGATCGGCCCGCGCATGGCCGAGTTGAGCGGTTC
CCGGCTGGCCGCGCAGCAACAGATGGAAGGCCTCCTGGCGCCGCACCGGCCCAAGGAGCCCGCGTGGTTC
CTGGCCACCGTCGGAGTCTCGCCCGACCACCAGGGCAAGGGTCTGGGCAGCGCCGTCGTGCTCCCCGGAG
TGGAGGCGGCCGAGCGCGCCGGGGTGCCCGCCTTCCTGGAGACCTCCGCGCCCCGCAACCTCCCCTTCTA
CGAGCGGCTCGGCTTCACCGTCACCGCCGACGTCGAGGTGCCCGAAGGACCGCGCACCTGGTGCATGACC
CGCAAGCCCGGTGCCGGTTCCGGCGCAACAAACTTCTCTCTGCTGAAACAAGCCGGAGATGTCGAAGAGA
ATCCTGGACCGATGTCTAGACTGGACAAGAGCAAAGTCATAAACGGAGCTCTGGAATTACTCAATGGTGT
CGGTATCGAAGGCCTGACGACAAGGAAACTCGCTCAAAAGCTGGGAGTTGAGCAGCCTACCCTGTACTGG
CACGTGAAGAACAAGCGGGCCCTGCTCGATGCCCTGCCAATCGAGATGCTGGACAGGCATCATACCCACT
TCTGCCCCCTGGAAGGCGAGTCATGGCAAGACTTTCTGCGGAACAACGCCAAGTCATACCGCTGTGCTCT
CCTCTCACATCGCGACGGGGCTAAAGTGCATCTCGGCACCCGCCCAACAGAGAAACAGTACGAAACCCTG
GAAAATCAGCTCGCGTTCCTGTGTCAGCAAGGCTTCTCCCTGGAGAACGCACTGTACGCTCTGTCCGCCG
TGGGCCACTTTACACTGGGCTGCGTATTGGAGGAACAGGAGCATCAAGTAGCAAAAGAGGAAAGAGAGAC
ACCTACCACCGATTCTATGCCCCCACTTCTGAGACAAGCAATTGAGCTGTTCGACCGGCAGGGAGCCGAA
CCTGCCTTCCTTTTCGGCCTGGAACTAATCATATGTGGCCTGGAGAAACAGCTAAAGTGCGAAAGCGGCG
GGCCGACCGACGCCCTTGACGATTTTGACTTAGACATGCTCCCAGCCGATGCCCTTGACGACTTTGACCT
TGATATGCTGCCTGCTGACGCTCTTGACGATTTTGACCTTGACATGCTCCCCGGGTAACTCGAGCGCGTT
AAGTCGACAATCAACCTCTGGATTACAAAATTTGTGAAAGATTGACTGGTATTCTTAACTATGTTGCTCC
TTTTACGCTATGTGGATACGCTGCTTTAATGCCTTTGTATCATGCTATTGCTTCCCGTATGGCTTTCATT
TTCTCCTCCTTGTATAAATCCTGGTTGCTGTCTCTTTATGAGGAGTTGTGGCCCGTTGTCAGGCAACGTG
GCGTGGTGTGCACTGTGTTTGCTGACGCAACCCCCACTGGTTGGGGCATTGCCACCACCTGTCAGCTCCT
TTCCGGGACTTTCGCTTTCCCCCTCCCTATTGCCACGGCGGAACTCATCGCCGCCTGCCTTGCCCGCTGC
TGGACAGGGGCTCGGCTGTTGGGCACTGACAATTCCGTGGTGTTGTCGGGGAAATCATCGTCCTTTCCTT
GGCTGCTCGCCTGTGTTGCCACCTGGATTCTGCGCGGGACGTCCTTCTGCTACGTCCCTTCGGCCCTCAA
TCCAGCGGACCTTCCTTCCCGCGGCCTGCTGCCGGCTCTGCGGCCTCTTCCGCGTCTTCGCCTTCGCCCT
CAGACGAGTCGGATCTCCCTTTGGGCCGCCTCCCCGCGTCGACTTTAAGACCAATGACTTACAAGGCAGC
TGTAGATCTTAGCCACTTTTTAAAAGAAAAGGGGGGACTGGAAGGGCTAATTCACTCCCAACGAAGACAA
GATCTGCTTTTTGCTTGTACTGGGTCTCTCTGGTTAGACCAGATCTGAGCCTGGGAGCTCTCTGGCTAAC
TAGGGAACCCACTGCTTAAGCCTCAATAAAGCTTGCCTTGAGTGCTTCAAGTAGTGTGTGCCCGTCTGTT
GTGTGACTCTGGTAACTAGAGATCCCTCAGACCCTTTTAGTCAGTGTGGAAAATCTCTAGCAGGGCCCGT
TTAAACCCGCTGATCAGCCTCGACTGTGCCTTCTAGTTGCCAGCCATCTGTTGTTTGCCCCTCCCCCGTG
CCTTCCTTGACCCTGGAAGGTGCCACTCCCACTGTCCTTTCCTAATAAAATGAGGAAATTGCATCGCATT
GTCTGAGTAGGTGTCATTCTATTCTGGGGGGTGGGGTGGGGCAGGACAGCAAGGGGGAGGATTGGGAAGA
CAATAGCAGGCATGCTGGGGATGCGGTGGGCTCTATGGCTTCTGAGGCGGAAAGAACCAGCTGGGGCTCT
AGGGGGTATCCCC
[124 nt withheld, positions 4914-5037]
C
[91 nt withheld, positions 5039-5129]
A
[49 nt withheld, positions 5131-5179]
CCTTTGACGTTGGAGTCCACGTTCTTT
[37 nt withheld, positions 5207-5243]
ACCCTATCTCGGTCTATTCTTTTGATTTATAAGGGATTTTGCCGATTTCGGCCTATTGGTTAAAAAATGA
GCTGATTTAACAAAAATTTAACGCGAATTAATTCTGTGGAATGTGTGTCAGTTAGGGTGTGGAAAGTCCC
CAGGCTCCCCAGCAGGCAGAAGTATGCAAAGCATGCATCTCAATTAGTCAGCAACCAGGTGTGGAAAGTC
CCCAGGCTCCCCAGCAGGCAGAAGTATGCAAAGCATGCATCTCAATTAGTCAGCAACCATAGTCCCGCCC
CTAACTCCGCCCATCCCGCCCCTAACTCCGCCCAGTTCCGCCCATTCTCCGCCCCATGGCTGACTAATTT
TTTTTATTTATGCAGAGGCCGAGGCCGCCTCTGCCTCTGAGCTATTCCAGAAGTAGTGAGGAGGCTTTTT
TGGAGGCCTAGGCTTTTGCAAAAAGCTCCCGGGAGCTTGTATATCCATTTTCGGATCTGATCAGCACGTG
TTGACAATTAATCATCGGCATAGTATATCGGCATAGTATAATACGACAAGGTGAGGAACTAAACCATGGC
CAAGTTGACCAGTGCCGTTCCGGTGCTCACCGCGCGCGACGTCGCCGGAGCGGTCGAGTTCTGGACCGAC
CGGCTCGGGTTCTCCCGGGACTTCGTGGAGGACGACTTCGCCGGTGTGGTCCGGGACGACGTGACCCTGT
TCATCAGCGCGGTCCAGGACCAGGTGGTGCCGGACAACACCCTGGCCTGGGTGTGGGTGCGCGGCCTGGA
CGAGCTGTACGCCGAGTGGTCGGAGGTCGTGTCCACGAACTTCCGGGACGCCTCCGGGCCGGCCATGACC
GAGATCGGCGAGCAGCCGTGGGGGCGGGAGTTCGCCCTGCGCGACCCGGCCGGCAACTGCGTGCACTTCG
TGGCCGAGGAGCAGGACTGACACGTGCTACGAGATTTCGATTCCACCGCCGCCTTCTATGAAAGGTTGGG
CTTCGGAATCGTTTTCCGGGACGCCGGCTGGATGATCCTCCAGCGCGGGGATCTCATGCTGGAGTTCTTC
GCCCACCCCAACTTGTTTATTGCAGCTTATAATGGTTACAAATAAAGCAATAGCATCACAAATTTCACAA
ATAAAGCATTTTTTTCACTGCATTCTAGTTGTGGTTTGTCCAAACTCATCAATGTATCTTATCATGTCTG
TATACCGTCGACCTCTAGCTAGAGCTTGGCGTAATCATGGTCATAGCTGTTTCCTGTGTGAAATTGTTAT
CCGCTCACAATTCCACACAACATACGAGCCGGAAGCATAAAGTGTAAAGCCTGGGGTGCCTAATGAGTGA
GCTAACTCACATTAATTGCGTTGCGCTCACTGCCCGCTTTCCAGTCGGGAAACCTGTCGTGCCAGCTGCA
TTAATGAATCGGCCAACGCGCGGGGAGAGGCGGTTTGCGTATTGGGCGCTCTTCCGCTTCCTCGCTCACT
GACTCGCTGCGCTCGGTCGTTCGGCTGCGGCGAGCGGTATCAGCTCACTCAAAGGCGGTAATACGGTTAT
CCACAGAATCAGGGGATAACGCAGGAAAGAACATGTGAGCAAAAGGCCAGCAAAAGGCCAGGAACCGTAA
AAAGGCCGCGTTGCTGGCGTTTTTCCATAGGCTCCGCCCCCCTGACGAGCATCACAAAAATCGACGCTCA
AGTCAGAGGTGGCGAAACCCGACAGGACTATAAAGATACCAGGCGTTTCCCCCTGGAAGCTCCCTCGTGC
GCTCTCCTGTTCCGACCCTGCCGCTTACCGGATACCTGTCCGCCTTTCTCCCTTCGGGAAGCGTGGCGCT
TTCTCATAGCTCACGCTGTAGGTATCTCAGTTCGGTGTAGGTCGTTCGCTCCAAGCTGGGCTGTGTGCAC
GAACCCCCCGTTCAGCCCGACCGCTGCGCCTTATCCGGTAACTATCGTCTTGAGTCCAACCCGGTAAGAC
ACGACTTATCGCCACTGGCAGCAGCCACTGGTAACAGGATTAGCAGAGCGAGGTATGTAGGCGGTGCTAC
AGAGTTCTTGAAGTGGTGGCCTAACTACGGCTACACTAGAAGAACAGTATTTGGTATCTGCGCTCTGCTG
AAGCCAGTTACCTTCGGAAAAAGAGTTGGTAGCTCTTGATCCGGCAAACAAACCACCGCTGGTAGCGGTG
GTTTTTTTGTTTGCAAGCAGCAGATTACGCGCAGAAAAAAAGGATCTCAAGAAGATCCTTTGATCTTTTC
TACGGGGTCTGACGCTCAGTGGAACGAAAACTCACGTTAAGGGATTTTGGTCATGAGATTATCAAAAAGG
ATCTTCACCTAGATCCTTTTAAATTAAAAATGAAGTTTTAAATCAATCTAAAGTATATATGAGTAAACTT
GGTCTGACAGTTACCAATGCTTAATCAGTGAGGCACCTATCTCAGCGATCTGTCTATTTCGTTCATCCAT
AGTTGCCTGACTCCCCGTCGTGTAGATAACTACGATACGGGAGGGCTTACCATCTGGCCCCAGTGCTGCA
ATGATACCGCGAGACCCACGCTCACCGGCTCCAGATTTATCAGCAATAAACCAGCCAGCCGGAAGGGCCG
AGCGCAGAAGTGGTCCTGCAACTTTATCCGCCTCCATCCAGTCTATTAATTGTTGCCGGGAAGCTAGAGT
AAGTAGTTCGCCAGTTAATAGTTTGCGCAACGTTGTTGCCATTGCTACAGGCATCGTGGTGTCACGCTCG
TCGTTTGGTATGGCTTCATTCAGCTCCGGTTCCCAACGATCAAGGCGAGTTACATGATCCCCCATGTTGT
GCAAAAAAGCGGTTAGCTCCTTCGGTCCTCCGATCGTTGTCAGAAGTAAGTTGGCCGCAGTGTTATCACT
CATGGTTATGGCAGCACTGCATAATTCTCTTACTGTCATGCCATCCGTAAGATGCTTTTCTGTGACTGGT
GAGTACTCAACCAAGTCATTCTGAGAATAGTGTATGCGGCGACCGAGTTGCTCTTGCCCGGCGTCAATAC
GGGATAATACCGCGCCACATAGCAGAACTTTAAAAGTGCTCATCATTGGAAAACGTTCTTCGGGGCGAAA
ACTCTCAAGGATCTTACCGCTGTTGAGATCCAGTTCGATGTAACCCACTCGTGCACCCAACTGATCTTCA
GCATCTTTTACTTTCACCAGCGTTTCTGGGTGAGCAAAAACAGGAAGGCAAAATGCCGCAAAAAAGGGAA
TAAGGGCGACACGGAAATGTTGAATACTCATACTCTTCCTTTTTCAATATTATTGAAGCATTTATCAGGG
TTATTGTCTCATGAGCGGATACATATTTGAATGTATTTAGAAAAATAAACAAATAGGGGTTCCGCGCACA
TTTCCCCGAAAAGTGCCACCTGACGTCGACGGATCGGGAGATCTCCCGATCCCCTATGGTGCACTCTCAG
TACAATCTGCTCTGATGCCGCATAGTTAAGCCAGTATCTGCTCCCTGCTTGTGTGTTGGAGGTCGCTGAG
TAGTGCGCGAGCAAAATTTAAGCTACAACAAGGCAAGGCTTGACCGACAATTGCATGAAGAATCTGCTTA
GGGTTAGGCGTTTTGCGCTGCTTCGCGATGTACGGGCCAGATATACGCGTTGACATTGATTATTGACTAG
TTATTAATAGTAATCAATTACGGGGTCATTAGTTCATAGCCCATATATGGAGTTCCGCGTTACATAACTT
ACGGTAAATGGCCCGCCTGGCTGACCGCCCAACGACCCCCGCCCATTGACGTCAATAATGACGTATGTTC
CCATAGTAACGCCAATAGGGACTTTCCATTGACGTCAATGGGTGGAGTATTTACGGTAAACTGCCCACTT
GGCAGTACATCAAGTGTATCATATGCCAAGTACGCCCCCTATTGACGTCAATGACGGTAAATGGCCCGCC
TGGCATTATGCCCAGTACATGACCTTATGGGACTTTCCTACTTGGCAGTACATCTACGTATTAGTCATCG
CTATTACCATGGTGATGCGGTTTTGGCAGTACATCAATGGGCGTGGATAGCGGTTTGACTCACGGGGATT
TCCAAGTCTCCACCCCATTGACGTCAATGGGAGTTTGTTTTGGCACCAAAATCAACGGGACTTTCCAAAA
TGTCGTAACAACTCCGCCCCATTGACGCAAATGGGCGGTAGGCGTGTACGGTGGGAGGTCTATATAAGCA
GCGCGTTTTGCCTGTACTGGGTCTCTCTGGTTAGACCAGATCTGAGCCTGGGAGCTCTCTGGCTAACTAG
GGAACCCACTGCTTAAGCCTCAATAAAGCTTGCCTTGAGTGCTTCAAGTAGTGTGTGCCCGTCTGTTGTG
TGACTCTGGTAACTAGAGATCCCTCAGACCCTTTTAGTCAGTGTGGAAAATCTCTAGCAGTGGCGCCCGA
ACAGGGACTTGAAAGCGAAAGGGAAACCAGAGGAGCTCTCTCGACGCAGGACTCGGCTTGCTGAAGCGCG
CACGGCAAGAGGCGAGGGGCGGCGACTGGTGAGTACGCCAAAAATTTTGACTAGCGGAGGCTAGAAGGAG
AGAGATGGGTGCGAGAGCGTCAGTATTAAGCGGGGGAGAATTAGATCGCGATGGGAAAAAATTCGGTTAA
GGCCAGGGGGAAAGAAAAAATATAAATTAAAACATATAGTATGGGCAAGCAGGGAGCTAGAACGATTCGC
AGTTAATCCTGGCCTGTTAGAAACATCAGAAGGCTGTAGACAAATACTGGGACAGCTACAACCATCCCTT
CAGACAGGATCAGAAGAACTTAGATCATTATATAATACAGTAGCAACCCTCTATTGTGTGCATCAAAGGA
TAGAGATAAAAGACACCAAGGAAGCTTTAGACAAGATAGAGGAAGAGCAAAACAAAAGTAAGACCACCGC
ACAGCAAGCGGCCGCTGATCTTCAGACCTGGAGGAGGAGATATGAGGGACAATTGGAGAAGTGAATTATA
TAAATATAAAGTAGTAAAAATTGAACCATTAGGAGTAGCACCCACCAAGGCAAAGAGAAGAGTGGTGCAG
AGAGAAAAAAGAGCAGTGGGAATAGGAGCTTTGTTCCTTGGGTTCTTGGGAGCAGCAGGAAGCACTATGG
GCGCAGCGTCAATGACGCTGACGGTACAGGCCAGACAATTATTGTCTGGTATAGTGCAGCAGCAGAACAA
TTTGCTGAGGGCTATTGAGGCGCAACAGCATCTGTTGCAACTCACAGTCTGGGGCATCAAGCAGCTCCAG
GCAAGAATCCTGGCTGTGGAAAGATACCTAAAGGATCAACAGCTCCTGGGGATTTGGGGTTGCTCTGGAA
AACTCATTTGCACCACTGCTGTGCCTTGGAATGCTAGTTGGAGTAATAAATCTCTGGAACAGATTTGGAA
TCACACGACCTGGATGGAGTGGGACAGAGAAATTAACAATTACACAAGCTTAATACACTCCTTAATTGAA
GAATCGCAAAACCAGCAAGAAAAGAATGAACAAGAATTATTGGAATTAGATAAATGGGCAAGTTTGTGGA
ATTGGTTTAACATAACAAATTGGCTGTGGTATATAAAATTATTCATAATGATAGTAGGAGGCTTGGTAGG
TTTAAGAATAGTTTTTGCTGTACTTTCTATAGTGAATAGAGTTAGGCAGGGATATTCACCATTATCGTTT
CAGACCCACCTCCCAACCCCGAGGGGACCCGACAGGCCCGAAGGAATAGAAGAAGAAGGTGGAGAGAGAG
ACAGAGACAGATCCATTCGATTAGTGAACGGATCGGCACTGCGTGCGCCAATTCTGCAGACAAATGGCAG
TATTCATCCACAATTTTAAAAGAAAAGGGGGGATTGGGGGGTACAGTGCAGGGGAAAGAATAGTAGACAT
AATAGCAACAGACATACAAACTAAAGAATTACAAAAACAAATTACAAAAATTCAAAATTTTCGGGTTTAT
TACAGGGACAGCAGAGATCCAGTTTGGTTA
Features (pLannotate 1.2.2; 35 found; start..end, strand, type, name):
     59..373     +  promoter       tight TRE promoter: Tet-responsive promoter PTight, consisting of seven tet operator sequences followed by the minimal CMV promoter
    396..470     +  CDS            COX8 presequence: mitochondrial presequence of human cytochrome c oxidase subunit VIII (Rizutto et al., 1989)
    501..1181    +  CDS            scaIR: T2S1_STRCS - Protein predicted: Swiss-Prot protein existence level 4. Recognizes the double-stranded sequence AGTACT and cleaves after T-3. From Streptomyces caespitosus.
   1329..2045    +  CDS            EGFP: the original enhanced GFP (Yang et al., 1996) mammalian codon-optimized
   2056..2267    +  promoter       EF-1α core promoter: core promoter for human elongation factor EF-1α
   2289..2885    +  CDS            PuroR (fragment): puromycin N-acetyltransferase; pac from Streptomyces; confers resistance to puromycin
   2952..3649    +  CDS            rtTA3 (fragment): reverse tetracycline transactivator 3 activates expression from Tet-responsive promoters in the presence of doxycycline
   3579..3689    +  CDS            VP48: 3 tandem repeats of the minimal activation domain of herpes simplex virus VP16 (Cheng et al., 2013)
   3719..4307    +  misc_feature   WPRE: woodchuck hepatitis virus posttranscriptional regulatory element
   4358..4377    +  misc_feature   cPPT/CTS (fragment): central polypurine tract and central termination sequence of HIV-1
   4379..4612    +  LTR            3' LTR (ΔU3): self-inactivating 3' long terminal repeat (LTR) from HIV-1
   4644..4868    +  polyA_signal   bGH poly(A) signal: bovine growth hormone polyadenylation signal
   4872..4893    +  promoter       SV40 promoter (fragment): SV40 enhancer and early promoter
   4914..5342    +  rep_origin     f1 ori (sequence partly withheld): f1 bacteriophage origin of replication; arrow indicates direction of (+) strand synthesis
   5356..5685    +  promoter       SV40 promoter: SV40 enhancer and early promoter
   5733..5780    +  promoter       EM7 promoter: synthetic bacterial promoter&nbsp
   5799..6173    +  CDS            BleoR: antibiotic-binding protein; Sh ble from Streptoalloteichus hindustanus; confers resistance to bleomycin, phleomycin, and Zeocin™
   6183..6308    +  CDS            ble (fragment): BLE_KLEPN - Experimental evidence at protein level: Swiss-Prot protein existence level 1. Binding protein with a strong affinity to the bleomycin family of antibiotics. Binds to CL990; an antimitotic-antibiotic compound. From Klebsiella pneumoniae.
   6303..6424    +  polyA_signal   SV40 poly(A) signal: SV40 polyadenylation signal
   6495..6517    -  protein_bind   lac operator (fragment): The lac repressor binds to the lac operator to inhibit transcription in E. coli. This inhibition can be relieved by adding lactose or isopropyl-β-D-thiogalactopyranoside (IPTG). lac repressor encoded by lacI
   6521..6551    -  promoter       lac promoter: promoter for the E. coli lac operon
   6566..6587    -  protein_bind   CAP binding site: CAP binding activates transcription in the presence of cAMP. E. coli catabolite activator protein
   6600..6692    -  CDS            lacI (fragment): lac repressor; lacI; The lac repressor binds to the lac operator to inhibit transcription in E. coli. This inhibition can be relieved by adding lactose or isopropyl-β-D-thiogalactopyranoside (IPTG).
   6875..7463    -  rep_origin     ori: high-copy-number ColE1/pMB1/pBR322/pUC origin of replication
   7634..8494    -  CDS            AmpR: β-lactamase; bla; confers resistance to ampicillin, carbenicillin, and related antibiotics
   8495..8599    -  promoter       AmpR promoter: bla
   8658..8710    -  misc_feature   bom (fragment): basis of mobility region from pBR322
   8865..9244    +  enhancer       CMV enhancer: human cytomegalovirus immediate early enhancer
   9245..9444    +  promoter       CMV promoter: human cytomegalovirus (CMV) immediate early promoter
   9462..9642    +  LTR            5' LTR (truncated): truncated 5' long terminal repeat (LTR) from HIV-1
   9689..9814    +  misc_feature   HIV-1 Ψ: packaging signal of human immunodeficiency virus type 1
   9798..10161   +  CDS            HIV-1 gag (fragment): gag protein from human immunodeficiency virus 1; gag
  10307..10540   +  misc_feature   RRE: The Rev response element (RRE) of HIV-1 allows for Rev-dependent mRNA export from the nucleus to the cytoplasm.
  10917..11017   +  CDS            Rev (fragment): human immunodeficiency virus 1 (HIV-1) Rev protein; rev; enhances nuclear export of unspliced and incompletely spliced viral mRNAs
  11067..11184   +  misc_feature   cPPT/CTS: central polypurine tract and central termination sequence of HIV-1
