[The description below was written by a language model from this plasmid's Addgene catalogue record and pLannotate feature annotations shown in this document.]
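Description:
TLCV2-Scal-T2A-EGFP-Puro is a third-generation-style, self-inactivating HIV-1 lentiviral vector for doxycycline-inducible expression of a mitochondrially targeted ScaI restriction endonuclease in mammalian cells. It derives from the all-in-one inducible CRISPR backbone TLCV2, from which the sgRNA cassette and Cas9 were removed. Viral genomic RNA is driven by a CMV enhancer/promoter fused to a truncated 5' LTR. It carries the Ψ packaging signal, a gag fragment, the RRE for Rev-dependent export, cPPT/CTS, WPRE and a ΔU3 3' LTR. In bacteria the plasmid is maintained by a high-copy pUC-type origin with ampicillin resistance. The backbone also retains an f1 ori and an SV40/EM7-driven bleomycin/Zeocin resistance cassette, which lies outside the LTRs and so is not packaged.

The payload sits downstream of the tight TRE promoter (seven tet operators plus a minimal CMV promoter). The human COX8 presequence is fused to the N-terminus of the Streptomyces caespitosus ScaI coding sequence, directing the enzyme into the mitochondrial matrix. The record lists a C-terminal FLAG tag. As the construct name indicates, a T2A peptide links this to EGFP, so induced cells fluoresce; neither the FLAG tag nor the T2A is annotated in the feature table. A separate EF-1α core promoter constitutively expresses puromycin N-acetyltransferase followed by the rtTA3 reverse transactivator. This allows selection of transduced cells and supplies the doxycycline-responsive activator from the same vector. Adding doxycycline therefore switches on mito-ScaI, which cuts mitochondrial DNA at AGTACT sites. The associated work concerns engineering mtDNA deletions by reconstituting end-joining in human mitochondria.
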