Addgene plasmid #234949: TLCV2-Scal-T2A-EGFP-Puro
Purpose: Doxycycline-inducible mitochondria-localized ScaI expressing plasmid
Depositing lab: Agnel Sfeir. Depositing organization: Memorial Sloan-Kettering Cancer Center. Publication: Engineering mtDNA Deletions by Reconstituting End-Joining in Human Mitochondria. Fu Y, Land M, Cui R, Kavlashvili T, Kim M, Lieber T, Ryu KW, DeBitetto E, Masilionis I, Saha R, Takizawa M, Baker D, Tigano M, Reznik E, Sharma R, Chaligne R, Thompson CB, Pe'er D, Sfeir A. bioRxiv [Preprint]. 2024 Oct 17:2024.10.15.618543. doi: 10.1101/2024.10.15.618543. PubMed 39463974.
Backbone
  Vector backbone: TLCV2
  Backbone manufacturer: Adam Karpf (Addgene #87360)
  Modifications to backbone: removal of sgRNA and Cas9
  Vector type: Mammalian Expression, Lentiviral
  Selectable markers: Puromycin
Growth in bacteria
  Bacterial resistance: Ampicillin, 100 μg/mL
  Growth temperature: 30°C
  Growth strain: NEB Stable
  Copy number: High Copy
Gene/Insert
  Gene/Insert name: ScaI restriction enzyme with N-terminal COX8 mitochondrial localization signal (alt name: mito-ScaI)
  Promoter: tight TRE promoter
  Tag / fusion protein: FLAG (C terminal on insert)
  Cloning method: Restriction Enzyme; 5′ cloning site AgeI (not destroyed); 3′ cloning site BamHI (not destroyed)
  Sequencing primers: 5′ NA; 3′ CGTCGCCGTCCAGCTCGACCA
Resource information
  A portion of this plasmid was derived from a plasmid made by: pcDNA_mitoScaI (from Bacman, et al. PMID: 19435881) was generously shared by Carlos T Moraes.
Terms and licenses: Academic/Nonprofit Terms; Industry Terms: Not Available to Industry
How to cite: TLCV2-Scal-T2A-EGFP-Puro was a gift from Agnel Sfeir (Addgene plasmid # 234949 ; http://n2t.net/addgene:234949 ; RRID:Addgene_234949)
